>Addgene plasmid #29202 | pEMS1405 | addgene partial sequence | sequence record 39577 | EGFP-N 5'-CGTCGCCGTCCAGCTCGACCAG-3'
ACCATGGTGGCGGAAGTTCCTATACCTTTTGAAGAATAGGAACTTCGGCGCGCCACGCGTCCTGGGCTTT
GCACGCGAGTCCTGGCGCCGAGAGCGTTCCGCGAAGCCTCCCCTCCCGCTCCGCAGCGCTGGGCGGTCTC
AGCCTCGGCCTCGGGCTCTTATCCAGTAGACAGGGTCCGCCCCGCCCCGCCCTCCCGCCGACGGGGTCGC
CCTCGCGTCCTGGCTCCTCCTCCTCACCTCCCCGGGCCGCGCCCCCGCCCCCGCCTCCCGGACGCAGATG
GCTGGGAGCAAGCGGCGGCCACGGCTCCACTGTCCTGCGCGTCCCGGAGCCTCGGACACGGGGTGCGGGG
GCCTGGGGGTCCGAGACGTCGCGGATCTAGACGGGCGCCTTCCACGCGGGAACTGTCTGGGCCGCCCTGC
GCCCTCGCCCGCACCCCTGGGGGCTGCCCCGGGCACCCGCTATCTTCGGACGCCCAGGGCTGGCGGCTCC
CAGCTGGACGGGGAGGGAGCCGAGCGGCTGCGCGCGGGGAACTGCTGGGACCCCGTCGGGCCGACCCTTC
CCTCCCTCCCCATCAGGGGCCCCTACGGTGGCCCCGCGCTCTGGGGA
