>Addgene plasmid #29202 | pEMS1405 | addgene partial sequence | sequence record 39709 | pEMS1307-fwd 5'-ccgcacgtctaagaaaccat-3'
AGAATTAATTCCGATCATATTCAATAACCCTTAATGAATTCGAGCTCCTAGGCCGGCCACGCGTGGATGG
TTGTGAATGACAGTGGATTGTTGTGGATGGCCAGGGGTGGATGTGGATGGCCATGGATGACTGTGGATGG
CTGTGGATGGATGGATGGTTGTGGATGGCTGCGGATGGATGTGGATGGCCGTGGATGGCCATGAATGGTT
GAGGATGGCTATAGCTGACCGTGGATAGTTGTGGATGAATGGAGATGGCTGTGGATGGCCATGGATGGCC
CTTTGCGACTCAAAGTGGCCCTGGATTAGCCTGGGTGGCCATATGTGGTCCTGGGTGCCCTCCATAGTCC
TGAATGAGCCTGGTGGCTGTGGATGGCTGTCAAGGACCCCAGGTGTCCCTTAGTGACTATTGGCAGTCTT
GATGGCTCTGGGAGACACTGGGTGTTCCTGGGTAACCCTAGACGACCTTTGATGGCCCTATTTGCATGGG
CTCCCTAGGTAGCCCTGGGTGCTTCTGGGTGGCCGTGGATGAT
