[The description below was written by a language model from this plasmid's Addgene catalogue record.]
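Description:
pEMS1405 is a MiniPromoter reporter plasmid from the Pleiades Promoter Project, a resource of compact human regulatory elements designed to drive selective gene expression in defined brain regions and cell types. It is built on the large pEMS1306 backbone (about 16.5 kb without insert). It is propagated in E. coli as a high-copy plasmid under ampicillin selection. The record does not include a feature table, so the origin of replication and any other backbone elements, such as sequences for genomic targeting or mammalian selection, are not stated here.

The insert is Ple194, a 1,935 bp human MiniPromoter derived from regulatory sequence of SLC6A3, the gene encoding the dopamine transporter (DAT). It was introduced by restriction cloning at an MluI site on both ends, and the record does not say whether those sites survive. Ple194 is a promoter element rather than a coding sequence. The EGFP-NLS listed as a backbone-encoded tag is therefore best read as the downstream reporter. In this arrangement, EGFP carrying a nuclear localisation signal is transcribed under MiniPromoter control, and the concentrated nuclear fluorescence makes expressing cells easier to identify and count.

Because SLC6A3 is characteristically expressed in dopaminergic neurons, the design presumably aims to capture that pattern in a small, portable element. However, the record states explicitly that reporter expression under this MiniPromoter has not been tested in this plasmid, so its activity and specificity are unverified. Distribution is limited to academic and nonprofit users.
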