Addgene plasmid #29202: pEMS1405
Purpose: Expression of the reporter gene under the control of the MiniPromoter in this plasmid has not been tested
Depositing lab: Elizabeth Simpson. Depositing organization: University of British Columbia. Publication: A regulatory toolbox of MiniPromoters to drive selective expression in the brain. Portales-Casamar E, Swanson DJ, Liu L, de Leeuw CN, Banks KG, Ho Sui SJ, Fulton DL, Ali J, Amirabbasi M, Arenillas DJ, Babyak N, Black SF, Bonaguro RJ, Brauer E, Candido TR, Castellarin M, Chen J, Chen Y, Cheng JC, Chopra V, Docking TR, Dreolini L, D'Souza CA, Flynn EK, Glenn R, Hatakka K, Hearty TG, Imanian B, Jiang S, Khorasan-zadeh S, Komljenovic I, Laprise S, Liao NY, Lim JS, Lithwick S, Liu F, Liu J, Lu M, McConechy M, McLeod AJ, Milisavljevic M, Mis J, O'Connor K, Palma B, Palmquist DL, Schmouth JF, Swanson MI, Tam B, Ticoll A, Turner JL, Varhol R, Vermeulen J, Watkins RF, Wilson G, Wong BK, Wong SH, Wong TY, Yang GS, Ypsilanti AR, Jones SJ, Holt RA, Goldowitz D, Wasserman WW, Simpson EM. Proc Natl Acad Sci U S A. 2010 Sep 21. 107(38):16589-94. 10.1073/pnas.1009158107 PubMed 20807748.
Backbone
  Vector backbone: pEMS1306
  Backbone size w/o insert (bp): 16454
  Vector type: Pleiades Promoter Project [sic, Pleaides Plieades]
Growth in bacteria
  Bacterial resistance: Ampicillin, 100 μg/mL
  Growth temperature: 37°C
  Growth strain: DH5alpha
  Growth instructions: DH10B
  Copy number: High Copy
Gene/Insert
  Gene/Insert name: Ple194 (alt names: SLC6A3; solute carrier family 6, member 3)
  Species: H. sapiens (human)
  Insert size (bp): 1935
  Entrez Gene: SLC6A3 (a.k.a. DAT, DAT1, PKDYS, PKDYS1)
  Tag / fusion protein: EGFP-NLS (C terminal on backbone)
  Cloning method: Restriction Enzyme; 5′ cloning site MluI (unknown if destroyed); 3′ cloning site MluI (unknown if destroyed)
  Sequencing primers: 5′ Unknown
Terms and licenses: Academic/Nonprofit Terms; Industry Terms: Not Available to Industry
How to cite: pEMS1405 was a gift from Elizabeth Simpson (Addgene plasmid # 29202 ; http://n2t.net/addgene:29202 ; RRID:Addgene_29202)
